Addgene plasmid #80209: non-targeting control gRNA (BRDN0001162254)
Purpose: 3rd generation lentiviral gRNA plasmid, non-targeting control gRNA
Depositing lab: John Doench & David Root. Depositing organization: Broad Institute. Publication: Optimized sgRNA design to maximize activity and minimize off-target effects of CRISPR-Cas9. Doench JG, Fusi N, Sullender M, Hegde M, Vaimberg EW, Donovan KF, Smith I, Tothova Z, Wilen C, Orchard R, Virgin HW, Listgarten J, Root DE. Nat Biotechnol. 2016 Jan 18. doi: 10.1038/nbt.3437. PubMed 26780180.
Backbone
  Vector backbone: lentiGuide-Puro
  Backbone manufacturer: Zhang Lab (Addgene plasmid # 52963)
  Vector type: Mammalian Expression, Lentiviral, CRISPR
  Selectable markers: Puromycin
Growth in bacteria
  Bacterial resistance: Ampicillin, 100 μg/mL
  Growth temperature: 37°C
  Growth strain: DH5alpha
  Copy number: High Copy
Gene/Insert
  Gene/Insert name: Non-targeting control gRNA
  gRNA/shRNA sequence: GGTGCGGTCTGCTTGTAGAT
  Species: H. sapiens (human)
  Promoter: hU6
  Cloning method: Unknown
  Sequencing primers: 5′ U6-F; 3′ pS2-R
Terms and licenses: Academic/Nonprofit Terms; Industry Terms: Not Available to Industry
How to cite: non-targeting control gRNA (BRDN0001162254) was a gift from John Doench & David Root (Addgene plasmid # 80209 ; http://n2t.net/addgene:80209 ; RRID:Addgene_80209)
