[The description below was written by a language model from this plasmid's Addgene catalogue record and pLannotate feature annotations shown in this document.]
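Description:
The non-targeting control gRNA construct (BRDN0001162254) is a third-generation lentiviral guide RNA plasmid built on the lentiGuide-Puro backbone, intended for delivery into mammalian cells as a negative control in CRISPR-Cas9 experiments. It is propagated in E. coli as a high-copy plasmid through a ColE1/pUC-type origin with ampicillin selection (AmpR under its own bla promoter). The backbone also carries an f1 origin, an SV40 origin and poly(A) signal, and remnants of lac and T7/T3 cloning-vector elements that are not part of the payload.

The lentiviral cassette begins with an RSV promoter fused to a truncated HIV-1 5' LTR, which makes genomic RNA transcription in packaging cells independent of Tat. It is followed by the Ψ packaging signal with a partial gag fragment and the Rev response element for Rev-dependent nuclear export. Downstream, a human U6 RNA polymerase III promoter drives a 20-nucleotide spacer joined to the Streptococcus pyogenes Cas9 guide RNA scaffold; the spacer is catalogued as a non-targeting control for human cells. A cPPT/CTS element sits after the guide cassette. The EF-1α core promoter with its intron A then expresses puromycin N-acetyltransferase, allowing selection of transduced cells. A WPRE enhances transcript expression, and the self-inactivating ΔU3 3' LTR disables LTR promoter activity after integration.

The plasmid encodes no Cas9, so the nuclease must be supplied separately, for example by a Cas9-expressing cell line. It typically serves as a baseline control alongside gene-targeting guides in the same vector. The cloning method is not recorded.
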