Features (pLannotate 1.2.2; 29 found; start..end, strand, type, name):
     14..80      +  CDS            small t antigen (fragment): SV40 (simian virus 40) small t antigen
    106..317     +  promoter       EF-1α core promoter: core promoter for human elongation factor EF-1α
    318..1256    +  intron         EF-1α intron A: intron upstream of the start codon of human EF-1α
   1278..1877    +  CDS            PuroR (fragment): puromycin N-acetyltransferase; pac from Streptomyces; confers resistance to puromycin
   1893..2481    +  misc_feature   WPRE: woodchuck hepatitis virus posttranscriptional regulatory element
   2532..2551    +  misc_feature   cPPT/CTS (fragment): central polypurine tract and central termination sequence of HIV-1
   2553..2786    +  LTR            3' LTR (ΔU3): self-inactivating 3' long terminal repeat (LTR) from HIV-1
   2864..2985    +  polyA_signal   SV40 poly(A) signal: SV40 polyadenylation signal
   3025..3160    +  rep_origin     SV40 ori: SV40 origin of replication
   3181..3199    -  promoter       T7 promoter: promoter for bacteriophage T7 RNA polymerase
   3207..3362    +  CDS            lacZα (fragment): LacZα fragment of β-galactosidase; lacZ fragment
   3367..3795    +  rep_origin     f1 ori (sequence partly withheld): f1 bacteriophage origin of replication; arrow indicates direction of (+) strand synthesis
   3848..3952    +  promoter       AmpR promoter: bla
   3953..4813    +  CDS            AmpR: β-lactamase; bla; confers resistance to ampicillin, carbenicillin, and related antibiotics
   4984..5572    +  rep_origin     ori: high-copy-number ColE1/pMB1/pBR322/pUC origin of replication
   5755..5847    +  CDS            lacI (fragment): lac repressor; lacI; The lac repressor binds to the lac operator to inhibit transcription in E. coli. This inhibition can be relieved by adding lactose or isopropyl-β-D-thiogalactopyranoside (IPTG).
   5860..5881    +  protein_bind   CAP binding site: CAP binding activates transcription in the presence of cAMP. E. coli catabolite activator protein
   5896..5926    +  promoter       lac promoter: promoter for the E. coli lac operon
   5934..5950    +  protein_bind   lac operator: The lac repressor binds to the lac operator to inhibit transcription in E. coli. This inhibition can be relieved by adding lactose or isopropyl-β-D-thiogalactopyranoside (IPTG). lac repressor encoded by lacI
   5995..6013    +  promoter       T3 promoter: promoter for bacteriophage T3 RNA polymerase
   6041..6267    +  promoter       RSV promoter: Rous sarcoma virus enhancer/promoter
   6268..6448    +  LTR            5' LTR (truncated): truncated 5' long terminal repeat (LTR) from HIV-1
   6495..6620    +  misc_feature   HIV-1 Ψ: packaging signal of human immunodeficiency virus type 1
   6604..6967    +  CDS            HIV-1 gag (fragment): gag protein from human immunodeficiency virus 1; gag
   7113..7346    +  misc_feature   RRE: The Rev response element (RRE) of HIV-1 allows for Rev-dependent mRNA export from the nucleus to the cytoplasm.
   7723..7749    +  CDS            Rev (fragment): human immunodeficiency virus 1 (HIV-1) Rev protein; rev; enhances nuclear export of unspliced and incompletely spliced viral mRNAs
   7753..7993    +  promoter       U6 promoter: RNA polymerase III promoter for human U6 snRNA
   8023..8098    +  misc_RNA       gRNA scaffold: guide RNA scaffold for the Streptococcus pyogenes CRISPR/Cas9 system
   8154..8271    +  misc_feature   cPPT/CTS: central polypurine tract and central termination sequence of HIV-1
>Addgene plasmid #80209 | non-targeting control gRNA (BRDN0001162254) | depositor full sequence | sequence record 150896 | Full Sequence
CCCGGGTGCAAAGATGGATAAAGTTTTAAACAGAGAGGAATCTTTGCAGCTAATGGACCTTCTAGGTCTT
GAAAGGAGTGGGAATTGGCTCCGGTGCCCGTCAGTGGGCAGAGCGCACATCGCCCACAGTCCCCGAGAAG
TTGGGGGGAGGGGTCGGCAATTGATCCGGTGCCTAGAGAAGGTGGCGCGGGGTAAACTGGGAAAGTGATG
TCGTGTACTGGCTCCGCCTTTTTCCCGAGGGTGGGGGAGAACCGTATATAAGTGCAGTAGTCGCCGTGAA
CGTTCTTTTTCGCAACGGGTTTGCCGCCAGAACACAGGTAAGTGCCGTGTGTGGTTCCCGCGGGCCTGGC
CTCTTTACGGGTTATGGCCCTTGCGTGCCTTGAATTACTTCCACCTGGCTGCAGTACGTGATTCTTGATC
CCGAGCTTCGGGTTGGAAGTGGGTGGGAGAGTTCGAGGCCTTGCGCTTAAGGAGCCCCTTCGCCTCGTGC
TTGAGTTGAGGCCTGGCCTGGGCGCTGGGGCCGCCGCGTGCGAATCTGGTGGCACCTTCGCGCCTGTCTC
GCTGCTTTCGATAAGTCTCTAGCCATTTAAAATTTTTGATGACCTGCTGCGACGCTTTTTTTCTGGCAAG
ATAGTCTTGTAAATGCGGGCCAAGATCTGCACACTGGTATTTCGGTTTTTGGGGCCGCGGGCGGCGACGG
GGCCCGTGCGTCCCAGCGCACATGTTCGGCGAGGCGGGGCCTGCGAGCGCGGCCACCGAGAATCGGACGG
GGGTAGTCTCAAGCTGGCCGGCCTGCTCTGGTGCCTGGCCTCGCGCCGCCGTGTATCGCCCCGCCCTGGG
CGGCAAGGCTGGCCCGGTCGGCACCAGTTGCGTGAGCGGAAAGATGGCCGCTTCCCGGCCCTGCTGCAGG
GAGCTCAAAATGGAGGACGCGGCGCTCGGGAGAGCGGGCGGGTGAGTCACCCACACAAAGGAAAAGGGCC
TTTCCGTCCTCAGCCGTCGCTTCATGTGACTCCACGGAGTACCGGGCGCCGTCCAGGCACCTCGATTAGT
TCTCGAGCTTTTGGAGTACGTCGTCTTTAGGTTGGGGGGAGGGGTTTTATGCGATGGAGTTTCCCCACAC
TGAGTGGGTGGAGACTGAAGTTAGGCCAGCTTGGCACTTGATGTAATTCTCCTTGGAATTTGCCCTTTTT
GAGTTTGGATCTTGGTTCATTCTCAAGCCTCAGACAGTGGTTCAAAGTTTTTTTCTTCCATTTCAGGTGT
CGTGACGTACGGCCACCATGACCGAGTACAAGCCCACGGTGCGCCTCGCCACCCGCGACGACGTCCCCAG
GGCCGTACGCACCCTCGCCGCCGCGTTCGCCGACTACCCCGCCACGCGCCACACCGTCGATCCGGACCGC
CACATCGAGCGGGTCACCGAGCTGCAAGAACTCTTCCTCACGCGCGTCGGGCTCGACATCGGCAAGGTGT
GGGTCGCGGACGACGGCGCCGCCGTGGCGGTCTGGACCACGCCGGAGAGCGTCGAAGCGGGGGCGGTGTT
CGCCGAGATCGGCCCGCGCATGGCCGAGTTGAGCGGTTCCCGGCTGGCCGCGCAGCAACAGATGGAAGGC
CTCCTGGCGCCGCACCGGCCCAAGGAGCCCGCGTGGTTCCTGGCCACCGTCGGAGTCTCGCCCGACCACC
AGGGCAAGGGTCTGGGCAGCGCCGTCGTGCTCCCCGGAGTGGAGGCGGCCGAGCGCGCCGGGGTGCCCGC
CTTCCTGGAGACCTCCGCGCCCCGCAACCTCCCCTTCTACGAGCGGCTCGGCTTCACCGTCACCGCCGAC
GTCGAGGTGCCCGAAGGACCGCGCACCTGGTGCATGACCCGCAAGCCCGGTGCCTGAACGCGTTAAGTCG
ACAATCAACCTCTGGATTACAAAATTTGTGAAAGATTGACTGGTATTCTTAACTATGTTGCTCCTTTTAC
GCTATGTGGATACGCTGCTTTAATGCCTTTGTATCATGCTATTGCTTCCCGTATGGCTTTCATTTTCTCC
TCCTTGTATAAATCCTGGTTGCTGTCTCTTTATGAGGAGTTGTGGCCCGTTGTCAGGCAACGTGGCGTGG
TGTGCACTGTGTTTGCTGACGCAACCCCCACTGGTTGGGGCATTGCCACCACCTGTCAGCTCCTTTCCGG
GACTTTCGCTTTCCCCCTCCCTATTGCCACGGCGGAACTCATCGCCGCCTGCCTTGCCCGCTGCTGGACA
GGGGCTCGGCTGTTGGGCACTGACAATTCCGTGGTGTTGTCGGGGAAATCATCGTCCTTTCCTTGGCTGC
TCGCCTGTGTTGCCACCTGGATTCTGCGCGGGACGTCCTTCTGCTACGTCCCTTCGGCCCTCAATCCAGC
GGACCTTCCTTCCCGCGGCCTGCTGCCGGCTCTGCGGCCTCTTCCGCGTCTTCGCCTTCGCCCTCAGACG
AGTCGGATCTCCCTTTGGGCCGCCTCCCCGCGTCGACTTTAAGACCAATGACTTACAAGGCAGCTGTAGA
TCTTAGCCACTTTTTAAAAGAAAAGGGGGGACTGGAAGGGCTAATTCACTCCCAACGAAGACAAGATCTG
CTTTTTGCTTGTACTGGGTCTCTCTGGTTAGACCAGATCTGAGCCTGGGAGCTCTCTGGCTAACTAGGGA
ACCCACTGCTTAAGCCTCAATAAAGCTTGCCTTGAGTGCTTCAAGTAGTGTGTGCCCGTCTGTTGTGTGA
CTCTGGTAACTAGAGATCCCTCAGACCCTTTTAGTCAGTGTGGAAAATCTCTAGCAGTACGTATAGTAGT
TCATGTCATCTTATTATTCAGTATTTATAACTTGCAAAGAAATGAATATCAGAGAGTGAGAGGAACTTGT
TTATTGCAGCTTATAATGGTTACAAATAAAGCAATAGCATCACAAATTTCACAAATAAAGCATTTTTTTC
ACTGCATTCTAGTTGTGGTTTGTCCAAACTCATCAATGTATCTTATCATGTCTGGCTCTAGCTATCCCGC
CCCTAACTCCGCCCATCCCGCCCCTAACTCCGCCCAGTTCCGCCCATTCTCCGCCCCATGGCTGACTAAT
TTTTTTTATTTATGCAGAGGCCGAGGCCGCCTCGGCCTCTGAGCTATTCCAGAAGTAGTGAGGAGGCTTT
TTTGGAGGCCTAGGGACGTACCCAATTCGCCCTATAGTGAGTCGTATTACGCGCGCTCACTGGCCGTCGT
TTTACAACGTCGTGACTGGGAAAACCCTGGCGTTACCCAACTTAATCGCCTTGCAGCACATCCCCCTTTC
GCCAGCTGGCGTAATAGCGAAGAGGCCCGCACCGATCGCCCTTCCCAACAGTTGCGCAGCCTGAATGGCG
AATGGG
[124 nt withheld, positions 3367-3490]
C
[91 nt withheld, positions 3492-3582]
A
[49 nt withheld, positions 3584-3632]
CCTTTGACGTTGGAGTCCACGTTCTTT
[37 nt withheld, positions 3660-3696]
ACCCTATCTCGGTCTATTCTTTTGATTTATAAGGGATTTTGCCGATTTCGGCCTATTGGTTAAAAAATGA
GCTGATTTAACAAAAATTTAACGCGAATTTTAACAAAATATTAACGCTTACAATTTAGGTGGCACTTTTC
GGGGAAATGTGCGCGGAACCCCTATTTGTTTATTTTTCTAAATACATTCAAATATGTATCCGCTCATGAG
ACAATAACCCTGATAAATGCTTCAATAATATTGAAAAAGGAAGAGTATGAGTATTCAACATTTCCGTGTC
GCCCTTATTCCCTTTTTTGCGGCATTTTGCCTTCCTGTTTTTGCTCACCCAGAAACGCTGGTGAAAGTAA
AAGATGCTGAAGATCAGTTGGGTGCACGAGTGGGTTACATCGAACTGGATCTCAACAGCGGTAAGATCCT
TGAGAGTTTTCGCCCCGAAGAACGTTTTCCAATGATGAGCACTTTTAAAGTTCTGCTATGTGGCGCGGTA
TTATCCCGTATTGACGCCGGGCAAGAGCAACTCGGTCGCCGCATACACTATTCTCAGAATGACTTGGTTG
AGTACTCACCAGTCACAGAAAAGCATCTTACGGATGGCATGACAGTAAGAGAATTATGCAGTGCTGCCAT
AACCATGAGTGATAACACTGCGGCCAACTTACTTCTGACAACGATCGGAGGACCGAAGGAGCTAACCGCT
TTTTTGCACAACATGGGGGATCATGTAACTCGCCTTGATCGTTGGGAACCGGAGCTGAATGAAGCCATAC
CAAACGACGAGCGTGACACCACGATGCCTGTAGCAATGGCAACAACGTTGCGCAAACTATTAACTGGCGA
ACTACTTACTCTAGCTTCCCGGCAACAATTAATAGACTGGATGGAGGCGGATAAAGTTGCAGGACCACTT
CTGCGCTCGGCCCTTCCGGCTGGCTGGTTTATTGCTGATAAATCTGGAGCCGGTGAGCGTGGGTCTCGCG
GTATCATTGCAGCACTGGGGCCAGATGGTAAGCCCTCCCGTATCGTAGTTATCTACACGACGGGGAGTCA
GGCAACTATGGATGAACGAAATAGACAGATCGCTGAGATAGGTGCCTCACTGATTAAGCATTGGTAACTG
TCAGACCAAGTTTACTCATATATACTTTAGATTGATTTAAAACTTCATTTTTAATTTAAAAGGATCTAGG
TGAAGATCCTTTTTGATAATCTCATGACCAAAATCCCTTAACGTGAGTTTTCGTTCCACTGAGCGTCAGA
CCCCGTAGAAAAGATCAAAGGATCTTCTTGAGATCCTTTTTTTCTGCGCGTAATCTGCTGCTTGCAAACA
AAAAAACCACCGCTACCAGCGGTGGTTTGTTTGCCGGATCAAGAGCTACCAACTCTTTTTCCGAAGGTAA
CTGGCTTCAGCAGAGCGCAGATACCAAATACTGTTCTTCTAGTGTAGCCGTAGTTAGGCCACCACTTCAA
GAACTCTGTAGCACCGCCTACATACCTCGCTCTGCTAATCCTGTTACCAGTGGCTGCTGCCAGTGGCGAT
AAGTCGTGTCTTACCGGGTTGGACTCAAGACGATAGTTACCGGATAAGGCGCAGCGGTCGGGCTGAACGG
GGGGTTCGTGCACACAGCCCAGCTTGGAGCGAACGACCTACACCGAACTGAGATACCTACAGCGTGAGCT
ATGAGAAAGCGCCACGCTTCCCGAAGGGAGAAAGGCGGACAGGTATCCGGTAAGCGGCAGGGTCGGAACA
GGAGAGCGCACGAGGGAGCTTCCAGGGGGAAACGCCTGGTATCTTTATAGTCCTGTCGGGTTTCGCCACC
TCTGACTTGAGCGTCGATTTTTGTGATGCTCGTCAGGGGGGCGGAGCCTATGGAAAAACGCCAGCAACGC
GGCCTTTTTACGGTTCCTGGCCTTTTGCTGGCCTTTTGCTCACATGTTCTTTCCTGCGTTATCCCCTGAT
TCTGTGGATAACCGTATTACCGCCTTTGAGTGAGCTGATACCGCTCGCCGCAGCCGAACGACCGAGCGCA
GCGAGTCAGTGAGCGAGGAAGCGGAAGAGCGCCCAATACGCAAACCGCCTCTCCCCGCGCGTTGGCCGAT
TCATTAATGCAGCTGGCACGACAGGTTTCCCGACTGGAAAGCGGGCAGTGAGCGCAACGCAATTAATGTG
AGTTAGCTCACTCATTAGGCACCCCAGGCTTTACACTTTATGCTTCCGGCTCGTATGTTGTGTGGAATTG
TGAGCGGATAACAATTTCACACAGGAAACAGCTATGACCATGATTACGCCAAGCGCGCAATTAACCCTCA
CTAAAGGGAACAAAAGCTGGAGCTGCAAGCTTAATGTAGTCTTATGCAATACTCTTGTAGTCTTGCAACA
TGGTAACGATGAGTTAGCAACATGCCTTACAAGGAGAGAAAAAGCACCGTGCATGCCGATTGGTGGAAGT
AAGGTGGTACGATCGTGCCTTATTAGGAAGGCAACAGACGGGTCTGACATGGATTGGACGAACCACTGAA
TTGCCGCATTGCAGAGATATTGTATTTAAGTGCCTAGCTCGATACATAAACGGGTCTCTCTGGTTAGACC
AGATCTGAGCCTGGGAGCTCTCTGGCTAACTAGGGAACCCACTGCTTAAGCCTCAATAAAGCTTGCCTTG
AGTGCTTCAAGTAGTGTGTGCCCGTCTGTTGTGTGACTCTGGTAACTAGAGATCCCTCAGACCCTTTTAG
TCAGTGTGGAAAATCTCTAGCAGTGGCGCCCGAACAGGGACTTGAAAGCGAAAGGGAAACCAGAGGAGCT
CTCTCGACGCAGGACTCGGCTTGCTGAAGCGCGCACGGCAAGAGGCGAGGGGCGGCGACTGGTGAGTACG
CCAAAAATTTTGACTAGCGGAGGCTAGAAGGAGAGAGATGGGTGCGAGAGCGTCAGTATTAAGCGGGGGA
GAATTAGATCGCGATGGGAAAAAATTCGGTTAAGGCCAGGGGGAAAGAAAAAATATAAATTAAAACATAT
AGTATGGGCAAGCAGGGAGCTAGAACGATTCGCAGTTAATCCTGGCCTGTTAGAAACATCAGAAGGCTGT
AGACAAATACTGGGACAGCTACAACCATCCCTTCAGACAGGATCAGAAGAACTTAGATCATTATATAATA
CAGTAGCAACCCTCTATTGTGTGCATCAAAGGATAGAGATAAAAGACACCAAGGAAGCTTTAGACAAGAT
AGAGGAAGAGCAAAACAAAAGTAAGACCACCGCACAGCAAGCGGCCGCTGATCTTCAGACCTGGAGGAGG
AGATATGAGGGACAATTGGAGAAGTGAATTATATAAATATAAAGTAGTAAAAATTGAACCATTAGGAGTA
GCACCCACCAAGGCAAAGAGAAGAGTGGTGCAGAGAGAAAAAAGAGCAGTGGGAATAGGAGCTTTGTTCC
TTGGGTTCTTGGGAGCAGCAGGAAGCACTATGGGCGCAGCGTCAATGACGCTGACGGTACAGGCCAGACA
ATTATTGTCTGGTATAGTGCAGCAGCAGAACAATTTGCTGAGGGCTATTGAGGCGCAACAGCATCTGTTG
CAACTCACAGTCTGGGGCATCAAGCAGCTCCAGGCAAGAATCCTGGCTGTGGAAAGATACCTAAAGGATC
AACAGCTCCTGGGGATTTGGGGTTGCTCTGGAAAACTCATTTGCACCACTGCTGTGCCTTGGAATGCTAG
TTGGAGTAATAAATCTCTGGAACAGATTTGGAATCACACGACCTGGATGGAGTGGGACAGAGAAATTAAC
AATTACACAAGCTTAATACACTCCTTAATTGAAGAATCGCAAAACCAGCAAGAAAAGAATGAACAAGAAT
TATTGGAATTAGATAAATGGGCAAGTTTGTGGAATTGGTTTAACATAACAAATTGGCTGTGGTATATAAA
ATTATTCATAATGATAGTAGGAGGCTTGGTAGGTTTAAGAATAGTTTTTGCTGTACTTTCTATAGTGAAT
AGAGTTAGGCAGGGATATTCACCATTATCGTTTCAGACCCACCTCCCAACCCCGAGGGGACCCAGAGAGG
GCCTATTTCCCATGATTCCTTCATATTTGCATATACGATACAAGGCTGTTAGAGAGATAATTAGAATTAA
TTTGACTGTAAACACAAAGATATTAGTACAAAATACGTGACGTAGAAAGTAATAATTTCTTGGGTAGTTT
GCAGTTTTAAAATTATGTTTTAAAATGGACTATCATATGCTTACCGTAACTTGAAAGTATTTCGATTTCT
TGGCTTTATATATCTTGTGGAAAGGACGAAACACCGGGTGCGGTCTGCTTGTAGATGTTTTAGAGCTAGA
AATAGCAAGTTAAAATAAGGCTAGTCCGTTATCAACTTGAAAAAGTGGCACCGAGTCGGTGCTTTTTTAA
GCTTGGCGTAACTAGATCTTGAGACAAATGGCAGTATTCATCCACAATTTTAAAAGAAAAGGGGGGATTG
GGGGGTACAGTGCAGGGGAAAGAATAGTAGACATAATAGCAACAGACATACAAACTAAAGAATTACAAAA
ACAAATTACAAAAATTCAAAATTTTCGGGTTTATTACAGGGACAGCAGAGATCCACTTTGGCGCCGGCTC
GAGGGGG
