>Addgene plasmid #80209 | non-targeting control gRNA (BRDN0001162254) | depositor partial sequence | sequence record 150897 | Target Sequence
GGTGCGGTCTGCTTGTAGAT
