>Addgene plasmid #80209 | non-targeting control gRNA (BRDN0001162254) | addgene partial sequence | sequence record 189116 | hU6-F
AGAAAGTAATAATTTCTTGGGTAGTTTGCAGTTTTAAAATTATGTTTTAAAATGGACTATCATATGCTTA
CCGTAACTTGAAAGTATTTCGATTTCTTGGCTTTATATATCTTGTGGAAAGGACGAAACACCGGGTGCGG
TCTGCTTGTAGATGTTTTAGAGCTAGAAATAGCAAGTTAAAATAAGGCTAGTCCGTTATCAACTTGAAAA
AGTGGCACCGAGTCGGTGCTTTTTTAAGCTTGGCGTAACTAGATCTTGAGACAAATGGCAGTATTCATCC
ACAATTTTAAAAGAAAAGGGGGGATTGGGGGGTACAGTGCAGGGGAAAGAATAGTAGACATAATAGCAAC
AGACATACAAACTAAAGAATTACAAAAACAAATTACAAAAATTCAAAATTTTCGGGTTTATTACAGGGAC
AGCAGAGATCCACTTTGGCGCCGGCTCGAGGGGGCCCGGGTGCAAAGATGGATAAAGTTTTAAACAGAGA
GGAATCTTTGCAGCTAATGGACCTTCTAGGTCTTGAAAGGAGTGGGAATTGGCTCCGGTGCCCGTCAGTG
GGCAGAGCGC
